>Addgene plasmid #69542 | pmtb-t7-alpha-bungarotoxin | addgene full sequence | sequence record 128800 | Addgene assembled full plasmid sequence
GGTTTATTGCTGATAAATCTGGAGCCGGTGAGCGTGGGTCTCGCGGTATCATTGCAGCACTGGGGCCAGA
TGGTAAGCCCTCCCGTATCGTAGTTATCTACACGACGGGGAGTCAGGCAACTATGGATGAACGAAATAGA
CAGATCGCTGAGATAGGTGCCTCACTGATTAAGCATTGGTAACTGTCAGACCAAGTTTACTCATATATAC
TTTAGATTGATTTAAAACTTCATTTTTAATTTAAAAGGATCTAGGTGAAGATCCTTTTTGATAATCTCAT
GACCAAAATCCCTTAACGTGAGTTTTCGTTCCACTGAGCGTCAGACCCCGTAGAAAAGATCAAAGGATCT
TCTTGAGATCCTTTTTTTCTGCGCGTAATCTGCTGCTTGCAAACAAAAAAACCACCGCTACCAGCGGTGG
TTTGTTTGCCGGATCAAGAGCTACCAACTCTTTTTCCGAAGGTAACTGGCTTCAGCAGAGCGCAGATACC
AAATACTGTCCTTCTAGTGTAGCCGTAGTTAGGCCACCACTTCAAGAACTCTGTAGCACCGCCTACATAC
CTCGCTCTGCTAATCCTGTTACCAGTGGCTGCTGCCAGTGGCGATAAGTCGTGTCTTACCGGGTTGGACT
CAAGACGATAGTTACCGGATAAGGCGCAGCGGTCGGGCTGAACGGGGGGTTCGTGCACACAGCCCAGCTT
GGAGCGAACGACCTACACCGAACTGAGATACCTACAGCGTGAGCTATGAGAAAGCGCCACGCTTCCCGAA
GGGAGAAAGGCGGACAGGTATCCGGTAAGCGGCAGGGTCGGAACAGGAGAGCGCACGAGGGAGCTTCCAG
GGGGAAACGCCTGGTATCTTTATAGTCCTGTCGGGTTTCGCCACCTCTGACTTGAGCGTCGATTTTTGTG
ATGCTCGTCAGGGGGGCGGAGCCTATGGAAAAACGCCAGCAACGCGGCCTTTTTACGGTTCCTGGCCTTT
TGCTGGCCTTTTGCTCACATGTTCTTTCCTGCGTTATCCCCTGATTCTGTGGATAACCGTATTACCGCCT
TTGAGTGAGCTGATACCGCTCGCCGCAGCCGAACGACCGAGCGCAGCGAGTCAGTGAGCGAGGAAGCGGA
AGAGCGCCCAATACGCAAACCGCCTCTCCCCGCGCGTTGGCCGATTCATTAATGCAGCTGGCACGACAGG
TTTCCCGACTGGAAAGCGGGCAGTGAGCGCAACGCAATTAATGTGAGTTAGCTCACTCATTAGGCACCCC
AGGCTTTACACTTTATGCTTCCGGCTCGTATGTTGTGTGGAATTGTGAGCGGATAACAATTTCACACAGG
AAACAGCTATGACCATGATTACGCCAAGCGCGCAATTAACCCTCACTAAAGGGAACAAAAGCTGGAGCTC
CACCGCGGTGGCGGCCGCTCTAGAACTAGTGGATCTGCTGGGCTTGCTGAAGGTAGGGGGTCAAGAACCA
GAGGTGTAAAGTACTTGAGTAATTTTACTTGATTACTGTACTTAAGTATTATTTTTGGGGATTTTTACTT
TACTTGAGTACAATTAAAAATCAATACTTTTACTTTTACTTAATTACATTTTTTTAGAAAAAAAAGTACT
TTTTACTCCTTACAATTTTATTTACAGTCAAAAAGTACTTATTTTTTGGAGATCACTTGGGCCCGGCTCG
AGGGCCTAGTCATTACCTATACTCAACGTTTACTCTGAGAAACTTCCATATTTTAGAGGTAAAATGCTCA
GAATTGTAAAAAGTCTTGTCAAAATACTTGGAATTTGCCAAAAACAAAATAAAAGTCACATCACCTCATT
GTCCTTGGTATCAGCAAGCACTTTTAACACAATCAGCTGTTTTTGTTTATAACTCCCACTGAAGGCCATG
TGCATTACTCCCAAGTTACACAGTAAAAAGTCACATGTAGTTTATCATGATCACTGCTGCTCAAGCACAG
CTTTATCTGTTATTCAGTGTGGCAATATCTGAAATGTGTGCAAAATATTATTTATTGTAGCTGATCACCA
ACACTTTCAGTGTTTTTTTTTTTCTACTTTTAATGAGAATTATGTTCTTAGGATTTATCCTTATAAACCT
CTTTAAAAAGAAATGTTATGTCTGCATAGACACGACATGAAATTATGAACAGAAAATTTAACTATTTAAG
ATCAAGACTTGACATATAACATTTCTAATGAACATTAAACCTGAGGTAGGCCCACTTGCAAAAATGTAAC
TGCTATCACTCACTTTATACATCATTGTGTAACTTGTACACACAAAAATAGTGAAGCAATGTGGCATGGA
ATGCAGGTCCCATTCATTCAAAGTTATTAAAGCACTTTCTTAAAGTGCATTACTACTGAGCTAAGACCAG
CTAGTTGCTCATACAACATACTACAAGTAGTGTCATCCTAATTTGGATAAAAAAAATGTCCATTTTATAC
ATGGAAAAGTACTCATTAGATCCCCCATTGTTTGTATTACGGTATTTCGTGAACACAAGAGGTAAATGAC
CTACAGAGCTGCTGTTGTGTTAGATTGAAAACACAACACAGGATCATGGAGGCATCCATCATTATGACGC
ATTCTGCCACTTGTAACTCTGCACAGACTTTTTGAAAAGTTTAATTGAGTCTTGGCGTTGTCGCAGAAAA
ATACGAAAAATTCTGTGTTAAAATTTGCAAATAAAAATTCCAGTTTTATAGGAAATCGCCATGGCCTTGT
TCTTTAACCAGTTAAGCTTCCCCTTCTTTCACTCTCAAGTTGCAAGAAGCAAGTGTAGCAATGTGCACGC
GACAGCCGGGTGTGTGACGCTGGACCAATCAGAGCACAGAGCTCCGAAAGTTTACCTTTTATGGCTAGAG
CCGGGTATGTGCCGTCATATAAAAGAGCGCGCCCAGCTTTTCAGCCTCACTTTGAGCTCCTCCACACGCA
GCTAGTGCGGAATATCATCTGCTTGTAACCCATTCTCTTAAGTCGACAACCCCCCAAACCCAAGGTGAGT
TGGTTTTACAGTTTTTAAGCGTTTAATTATAGTTTCTATCTATTAATGTTAAGTAAAATGTGTAAATGGA
TAAATATGATTTGATGAAGTCTTTAGACAGTTCATAACGGTCTCTTTGTAGTTATCTACTAGGTTTGATT
TATAAGTGGTGGTTCTTTTGATAATCTATGTTACATTTAATAAATATTGGCTGTATCTTAACTTTTTTGT
AGCGTTAGTGGATGTGGCAGGTGAGAATGTCGGTAATTTAACGTGACCAGTCGTAGGCACGACATTGAAC
ATTGAATAGGCCGGTGTGAAATGGGTGTTAAGTCTTAATATAAAGTTGTGTTCTGGCTAATCTCTCTTTA
ACAGCCATAAATGTGATTTTTAACTACAGTTTTGAGGGTGCTGGTGAGCATGTTGCACACTTGATGGATA
GCCGGCATGGGAAGTTCTTTGTGCAGGCAGTGCTGCAGCAGGGTGTGACCTACTTTAGCTAGCCGGCTAA
CCAGCTCTCATCTGATGTAACGTAAACCCCATCAATCTAACATCGGCTCATTCGTGCTTTATAAGATCGA
AGATCTTGTTATTAGTAACGGGTATTGGCATTTAGTTTTAACTTGGTTAATTTTCTTTTTGTTATGTGTT
CTATTTAAATGTAGCCTGCAGCCCCCTCTGTCTTTAATGAAGCTGAAGATTAACGTTAACGTTAGTGAAG
TGTTGTATCCGCTATGAAAGATTTGAATTTTAGAGGTGTGGTCCACTTTAATAACGGCTGCGGAGTTCTC
TGGCTGCACTTCAGCCGCTGTGACTGTCGAAGCAGAGCCCATCAGTTTTTCAGGATCTCGGTGATTTTTG
AGGCTAGACTATGAACTGAACCGACTGAGAGTGACCGTCCAGAAATGCTTTAGTGTGAAGTCTCCGCTCA
CGAGGAGTCCGTGGACTGACTGCAGATCTGTGACGCAGTAACACCCGGCGGCAGACACCCGTTGAAATGC
GGTTGTGTAATTGATCGCAGGCGAGGGTGGAAGAGGATGTGAAACTTCATTTGTGTAAAATTTAGGGAGT
GGTCCTGGTGTGATGAATGTCGAAATCTGTTCCTTTTTACTGAGCCCTACGACTCTGGCTGAGTGCCACA
CCGCCGGCAGCCGCAAAGCGGCTCAAACCATTGCCTTTTATGGTAATAATGAGAGAATGCAGAGGGACTT
CCTTTGTCTGGCATATCTGAGGCGCGCGCTGTCACTAGCGCCCACCAGCGGTCAGACTGTAGAATGCAGA
GCAAAACAGGAAGTTGACTCCAGATGGTCACATGCTTGCTGAAACGCCTCTCCCTGGCAGCAGTGCAATT
CTAACAGTTTCCCTTTCTTTTACAGTTCAGCCATCCTAGGCCTATTTAGGTGACACTATAGAAGAGTACT
AATACGACTCACTATAGGGAGAAGCTACTTGTTCTTTTTGCAGGATCCGCCACCATGAAGACCCTGCTGC
TGACCCTGGTGGTGGTGACAATCGTGTGCCTGGACCTGGGATACACCATCGTGTGCCACACCACCGCCAC
CAGCCCTATCAGCGCTGTGACCTGCCCTCCTGGCGAGAACCTGTGCTACAGAAAGATGTGGTGCGACGCC
TTCTGTAGCAGCAGAGGCAAGGTGGTCGAGCTGGGATGCGCCGCTACCTGCCCTAGCAAGAAACCTTACG
AAGAGGTGACCTGCTGTAGCACCGACAAGTGCAACCCTCACCCTAAGCAGCGCCCTGGATGATCTGCAGT
AAGAATTCATACGTATCCGGAACCGGTGATCCAGACATGATAAGATACATTGATGAGTTTGGACAAACCA
CAACTAGAATGCAGTGAAAAAAATGCTTTATTTGTGAAATTTGTGATGCTATTGCTTTATTTGTAACCAT
TATAAGCTGCAATAAACAAGTTAACAACAACAATTGCATTCATTTTATGTTTCAGGTTCAGGGGGAGGTG
TGGGAGGTTTTTTGATATCCCGGGTTTAAACGCATGCAGATCTAATACTCAAGTACAATTTTAATGGAGT
ACTTTTTTACTTTTACTCAAGTAAGATTCTAGCCAGATACTTTTACTTTTAATTGAGTAAAATTTTCCCT
AAGTACTTGTACTTTCACTTGAGTAAAATTTTTGAGTACTTTTTACACCTCTGTCAAGAACCATATGCCG
GTACCCAATTCGCCCTATAGGACGTCGTATTACGCGCGCTCACTGGCCGTCGTTTTACAACGTCGTGACT
GGGAAAACCCTGGCGTTACCCAACTTAATCGCCTTGCAGCACATCCCCCTTTCGCCAGCTGGCGTAATAG
CGAAGAGGCCCGCACCGATCGCCCTTCCCAACAGTTGCGCAGCCTGAATGGCGAATGGG
[124 nt withheld, positions 5380-5503]
C
[91 nt withheld, positions 5505-5595]
A
[49 nt withheld, positions 5597-5645]
CCTTTGACGTTGGAGTCCACGTTCTTT
[37 nt withheld, positions 5673-5709]
ACCCTATCTCGGTCTATTCTTTTGATTTATAAGGGATTTTGCCGATTTCGGCCTATTGGTTAAAAAATGA
GCTGATTTAACAAAAATTTAACGCGAATTTTAACAAAATATTAACGCTTACAATTTAGGTGGCACTTTTC
GGGGAAATGTGCGCGGAACCCCTATTTGTTTATTTTTCTAAATACATTCAAATATGTATCCGCTCATGAG
ACAATAACCCTGATAAATGCTTCAATAATATTGAAAAAGGAAGAGTATGAGTATTCAACATTTCCGTGTC
GCCCTTATTCCCTTTTTTGCGGCATTTTGCCTTCCTGTTTTTGCTCACCCAGAAACGCTGGTGAAAGTAA
AAGATGCTGAAGATCAGTTGGGTGCACGAGTGGGTTACATCGAACTGGATCTCAACAGCGGTAAGATCCT
TGAGAGTTTTCGCCCCGAAGAACGTTTTCCAATGATGAGCACTTTTAAAGTTCTGCTATGTGGCGCGGTA
TTATCCCGTATTGACGCCGGGCAAGAGCAACTCGGTCGCCGCATACACTATTCTCAGAATGACTTGGTTG
AGTACTCACCAGTCACAGAAAAGCATCTTACGGATGGCATGACAGTAAGAGAATTATGCAGTGCTGCCAT
AACCATGAGTGATAACACTGCGGCCAACTTACTTCTGACAACGATCGGAGGACCGAAGGAGCTAACCGCT
TTTTTGCACAACATGGGGGATCATGTAACTCGCCTTGATCGTTGGGAACCGGAGCTGAATGAAGCCATAC
CAAACGACGAGCGTGACACCACGATGCCTGTAGCAATGGCAACAACGTTGCGCAAACTATTAACTGGCGA
ACTACTTACTCTAGCTTCCCGGCAACAATTAATAGACTGGATGGAGGCGGATAAAGTTGCAGGACCACTT
CTGCGCTCGGCCCTTCCGGCTGGCT
Features (pLannotate 1.2.2; 16 found; start..end, strand, type, name):
    353..941     +  rep_origin     ori: high-copy-number ColE1/pMB1/pBR322/pUC origin of replication
   1124..1216    +  CDS            lacI (fragment): lac repressor; lacI; The lac repressor binds to the lac operator to inhibit transcription in E. coli. This inhibition can be relieved by adding lactose or isopropyl-β-D-thiogalactopyranoside (IPTG).
   1229..1250    +  protein_bind   CAP binding site: CAP binding activates transcription in the presence of cAMP. E. coli catabolite activator protein
   1265..1295    +  promoter       lac promoter: promoter for the E. coli lac operon
   1303..1319    +  protein_bind   lac operator: The lac repressor binds to the lac operator to inhibit transcription in E. coli. This inhibition can be relieved by adding lactose or isopropyl-β-D-thiogalactopyranoside (IPTG). lac repressor encoded by lacI
   1364..1382    +  promoter       T3 promoter: promoter for bacteriophage T3 RNA polymerase
   1395..1435    +  misc_feature   MCS (fragment): pBluescript multiple cloning site
   2841..2865    +  promoter       chicken β-actin promoter (fragment): contains a 21-bp deletion relative to the standard chicken β-actin promoter
   4384..4402    +  promoter       SP6 promoter: promoter for bacteriophage SP6 RNA polymerase
   4410..4428    +  promoter       T7 promoter: promoter for bacteriophage T7 RNA polymerase
   4465..4749    +  CDS            3L21A_BUNMU: Experimental evidence at protein level: Swiss-Prot protein existence level 1. Binds with high affinity to muscular (tested on Torpedo marmorata, Kd=0.4 nM) and neuronal (tested on chimeric alpha-7/CHRNA7, Kd=0.95 nM) nicotinic acetylcholine receptor (nAChR) and inhibits acetylcholine from binding to the receptor, thereby impairing neuromuscular and neuronal transmission (PubMed:9305882). It also shows an activity on GABA(A) receptors (PubMed:16549768, PubMed:25634239). It antagonises GABA-activated currents with high potency when tested on primary hippocampal neurons (PubMed:25634239). It inhi
   4788..4922    -  polyA_signal   SV40 poly(A) signal: SV40 polyadenylation signal
   5220..5375    +  CDS            lacZα (fragment): LacZα fragment of β-galactosidase; lacZ fragment
   5380..5808    +  rep_origin     f1 ori (sequence partly withheld): f1 bacteriophage origin of replication; arrow indicates direction of (+) strand synthesis
   5861..5965    +  promoter       AmpR promoter: bla
   5966..182     +  CDS            AmpR (across the origin): β-lactamase; bla; confers resistance to ampicillin, carbenicillin, and related antibiotics
