[The description below was written by a language model from this plasmid's Addgene catalogue record and pLannotate feature annotations shown in this document.]
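Description:
pmtb-t7-alpha-bungarotoxin is a zebrafish expression and in vitro transcription plasmid of about 6.6 kb, built on the pmtb backbone, which the record describes as a Tol2 vector carrying a beta-actin promoter plus SP6 and T7 phage promoters. It is maintained in E. coli through a high-copy ColE1/pUC-type origin and selected with ampicillin via the β-lactamase gene. The annotated features also show pBluescript-derived remnants (lac promoter/operator, T3 promoter, partial multiple cloning site, a lacZα fragment) and an f1 origin. The automated annotation does not mark any Tol2 transposon arms, and it picks up only a short match to a chicken β-actin promoter within a long unannotated stretch upstream of the insert. These elements therefore rest on the catalogue description rather than the feature table.

The payload is a synthetic 288 bp open reading frame encoding alpha-bungarotoxin, inserted by Gibson assembly. This krait three-finger toxin binds nicotinic acetylcholine receptors with high affinity and blocks neuromuscular transmission. The coding sequence lies immediately downstream of tandem SP6 and T7 promoters and is followed by an SV40 polyadenylation signal. After the plasmid is linearised downstream of the cassette, either phage polymerase can produce run-off mRNA. The beta-actin promoter upstream would allow direct expression in fish cells from the plasmid or from a Tol2-integrated copy.

The stated purpose is in vitro synthesis of alpha-bungarotoxin mRNA for injection into embryos. The translated toxin acts as a genetically encoded paralytic that keeps embryos immobile during long-term live imaging.
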