Addgene plasmid #69542: pmtb-t7-alpha-bungarotoxin
Purpose: For in vitro transcription of alpha-bungarotoxin mRNA that can be injected into embryos.
Depositing lab: Sean Megason. Depositing organization: Harvard Medical School. Publication: Improved Long-Term Imaging of Embryos with Genetically Encoded alpha-Bungarotoxin. Swinburne IA, Mosaliganti KR, Green AA, Megason SG. PLoS One. 2015 Aug 5;10(8):e0134005. doi: 10.1371/journal.pone.0134005. eCollection 2015. PONE-D-14-56074 PubMed 26244658.
Backbone
  Vector backbone: pmtb
  Backbone size w/o insert (bp): 6353
  Total vector size (bp): 6641
  Vector type: Tol2, beta-actin promoter, sp6,t7 for zebrafish
Growth in bacteria
  Bacterial resistance: Ampicillin, 100 μg/mL
  Growth temperature: 37°C
  Growth strain: Top10
  Copy number: Unknown
Gene/Insert
  Gene/Insert name: alpha-bungarotoxin (alt name: btx)
  Species: Synthetic
  Insert size (bp): 288
  GenBank ID: KT279887
  Promoter: beta-actin, sp6, t7
  Cloning method: Gibson Cloning
  Sequencing primers: 5′ ggtcacatgcttgctgaaacgcc; 3′ GGT TTG TCC AAA CTC ATC AAT GTA TC
Resource information
  A portion of this plasmid was derived from a plasmid made by: synthesized by GeneArt/ life technologies
Terms and licenses: Academic/Nonprofit Terms; Industry Terms: Not Available to Industry
Depositor comments: For in vitro transcription, linearize with EcoRV, XmaI, SmaI, PmeI, or SphI
How to cite: pmtb-t7-alpha-bungarotoxin was a gift from Sean Megason (Addgene plasmid # 69542 ; http://n2t.net/addgene:69542 ; RRID:Addgene_69542)
