>Addgene plasmid #69542 | pmtb-t7-alpha-bungarotoxin | depositor partial sequence | sequence record 122907 | sp6 promoter, t7 promoter, kozak, btx cdna, stop, sv40 polyA, tol2
ATTTAGGTGACACTATAGAAGAGTACTAATACGACTCACTATAGGGAGAAGCTACTTGTTCTTTTTGCAG
GATCCGCCACCATGAAGACCCTGCTGCTGACCCTGGTGGTGGTGACAATCGTGTGCCTGGACCTGGGATA
CACCATCGTGTGCCACACCACCGCCACCAGCCCTATCAGCGCTGTGACCTGCCCTCCTGGCGAGAACCTG
TGCTACAGAAAGATGTGGTGCGACGCCTTCTGTAGCAGCAGAGGCAAGGTGGTCGAGCTGGGATGCGCCG
CTACCTGCCCTAGCAAGAAACCTTACGAAGAGGTGACCTGCTGTAGCACCGACAAGTGCAACCCTCACCC
TAAGCAGCGCCCTGGATGATCTGCAGTAAGAATTCATACGTATCCGGAACCGGTGATCCAGACATGATAA
GATACATTGATGAGTTTGGACAAACCACAACTAGAATGCAGTGAAAAAAATGCTTTATTTGTGAAATTTG
TGATGCTATTGCTTTATTTGTAACCATTATAAGCTGCAATAAACAAGTTAACAACAACAATTGCATTCAT
TTTATGTTTCAGGTTCAGGGGGAGGTGTGGGAGGTTTTTTGATATCCCGGGTTTAAACGCATGCAGATCT
AATACTCAAGTACAATTTTAATGGAGTACTTTTTTACTTTTACTCAAGTAAGATTCTAGCCAGATACTTT
TACTTTTAATTGAGTAAAATTTTCCCTAAGTACTTGTACTTTCACTTGAGTAAAATTTTTGAGTACTTTT
TACACCTCTG
