>Addgene plasmid #69542 | pmtb-t7-alpha-bungarotoxin | addgene partial sequence | sequence record 126546 | EBV-rev 5'-GTGGTTTGTCCAAACTCATC-3'
CCGGTTCCGGATACGTATGAATTCTTACTGCAGATCATCCAGGGCGCTGCTTAGGGTGAGGGTTGCACTT
GTCGGTGCTACAGCAGGTCACCTCTTCGTAAGGTTTCTTGCTAGGGCAGGTAGCGGCGCATCCCAGCTCG
ACCACCTTGCCTCTGCTGCTACAGAAGGCGTCGCACCACATCTTTCTGTAGCACAGGTTCTCGCCAGGAG
GGCAGGTCACAGCGCTGATAGGGCTGGTGGCGGTGGTGTGGCACACGATGGTGTATCCCAGGTCCAGGCA
CACGATTGTCACCACCACCAGGGTCAGCAGCAGGGTCTTCATGGTGGCGGATCCTGCAAAAAGAACAAGT
AGCTTCTCCCTATAGTGAGTCGTATTAGTACTCTTCTATAGTGTCACCTAAATAGGCCTAGGATGGCTGA
ACTGTAAAAGAAAGGGAAACTGTTAGAATTGCACTGCTGCCAGGGAGAGGCGTTTCAGCAAGCATGTGAC
CATCTGGAGTCAACTTCCTGTTTTGCTCTGCATTCTACAGTCTGACCGCTGGTGGGCGCTAGTGACAGCG
CGCGCCTCAGATATGCCAGACAAAGGAAGTCCCTCTGCATTCTCTCATTATTACCATAAAAGGCAATGGT
TTGAGCCGCTTTGCGGCTGCCGGCGGTGTGGCACTCAGCCAGAGTCGTAGGGCTCAGTAAAAAGGAACAG
ATTTCGACATTCATCACACCAGGACCACTCCCTAAATTTTACACAAATGAAGTTTCACATCCTCTTCCAC
CCTCGCCTGCGATCAATTACACAACCGCATTTCAACGGGTGTCTGCCGCCGGGTGTTACTGCGTCACAGA
TCTGCAGTCAGTCCACGGACTCCTCGTGAGCGGAGACTTCACACTAAAGCATTTCTGGACGGTCACTCTC
AGTCGGTTCAGTTCATAGTCTAGCCTCAAAAATCACCGAGATCCTGAAAAACTGATGGGCTCTGCTTCGA
CAGTCACAGCGGCTGAAGTGCAGCCAGAGAACTCCGCAGCCGTTATTAAAGTGGACCACACCTCTAAAAT
TCAAATCTTTCATAGCGGATACAACACTTC
