>Addgene plasmid #69542 | pmtb-t7-alpha-bungarotoxin | addgene partial sequence | sequence record 126547 | M13pUC-Rev 5'-AGCGGATAACAATTTCACACAGG-3'
GACCATGATTACGCCAAGCGCGCAATTAACCCTCACTAAAGGGAACAAAAGCTGGAGCTCCACCGCGGTG
GCGGCCGCTCTAGAACTAGTGGATCTGCTGGGCTTGCTGAAGGTAGGGGGTCAAGAACCAGAGGTGTAAA
GTACTTGAGTAATTTTACTTGATTACTGTACTTAAGTATTATTTTTGGGGATTTTTACTTTACTTGAGTA
CAATTAAAAATCAATACTTTTACTTTTACTTAATTACATTTTTTTAGAAAAAAAAGTACTTTTTACTCCT
TACAATTTTATTTACAGTCAAAAAGTACTTATTTTTTGGAGATCACTTGGGCCCGGCTCGAGGGCCTAGT
CATTACCTATACTCAACGTTTACTCTGAGAAACTTCCATATTTTAGAGGTAAAATGCTCAGAATTGTAAA
AAGTCTTGTCAAAATACTTGGAATTTGCCAAAAACAAAATAAAAGTCACATCACCTCATTGTCCTTGGTA
TCAGCAAGCACTTTTAACACAATCAGCTGTTTTTGTTTATAACTCCCACTGAAGGCCATGTGCATTACTC
CCAAGTTACACAGTAAAAAGTCACATGTAGTTTATCATGATCACTGCTGCTCAAGCACAGCTTTATCTGT
TATTCAGTGTGGCAATATCTGAAATGTGTGCAAAATATTATTTATTGTAGCTGATCACCAACACTTTCAG
TGTTTTTTTTTTTCTACTTTTAATGAGAATTATGTTCTTAGGATTTATCCTTATAAACCTCTTTAAAAAG
AAATGTTATGTCTGCATAGACACGACATGAAATTATGAACAGAAAATTTAACTATTTAAGATCAAGACTT
GACATATAACATTTCTAATGAACATTAAACCTGAGGTAGGCCCACTTGCAAAAATGTAACTGCTATCACT
CACTTTATACATCATTGTGTAACTTGTACACACAAAAATAGTGAAGCAATGTGGCATGGAATGCAGGTCC
CATTCATTCAAAGTTATTAAAGCACTTTCTTAAAGTGCATTACTACTGAGCTAAGACCAGCTAGTTGCTC
ATACAACATACTACAAGTAGTGTCATCCTAATTTGGATAAAAA
