>Addgene plasmid #69542 | pmtb-t7-alpha-bungarotoxin | addgene partial sequence | sequence record 128798 | SV40pA-R 5'-GAAATTTGTGATGCTATTGC-3'
TTATAAGCTGCAATAAACAAGTTAACAACAACAATTGCATTCATTTTATGTTTCAGGTTCAGGGGGAGGT
GTGGGAGGTTTTTTGATATCCCGGGTTTAAACGCATGCAGATCTAATACTCAAGTACAATTTTAATGGAG
TACTTTTTTACTTTTACTCAAGTAAGATTCTAGCCAGATACTTTTACTTTTAATTGAGTAAAATTTTCCC
TAAGTACTTGTACTTTCACTTGAGTAAAATTTTTGAGTACTTTTTACACCTCTGTCAAGAACCATATGCC
GGTACCCAATTCGCCCTATAGGACGTCGTATTACGCGCGCTCACTGGCCGTCGTTTTACAACGTCGTGAC
TGGGAAAACCCTGGCGTTACCCAACTTAATCGCCTTGCAGCACATCCCCCTTTCGCCAGCTGGCGTAATA
GCGAAGAGGCCCGCACCGATCGCCCTTCCCAACAGTTGCGCAGCCTGAATGGCGAATGGGACGCGCCCTG
TAGCGGCGCATTAAGCGCGG
