>Addgene plasmid #69542 | pmtb-t7-alpha-bungarotoxin | addgene partial sequence | sequence record 128799 | M13pUC-Fwd 5'-CCCAGTCACGACGTTGTAAAACG-3'
CGCGCGTAATACGACGTCCTATAGGGCGAATTGGGTACCGGCATATGGTTCTTGACAGAGGTGTAAAAAG
TACTCAAAAATTTTACTCAAGTGAAAGTACAAGTACTTAGGGAAAATTTTACTCAATTAAAAGTAAAAGT
ATCTGGCTAGAATCTTACTTGAGTAAAAGTAAAAAAGTACTCCATTAAAATTGTACTTGAGTATTAGATC
TGCATGCGTTTAAACCCGGGATATCAAAAAACCTCCCACACCTCCCCCTGAACCTGAAACATAAAATGAA
TGCAATTGTTGTTGTTAACTTGTTTATTGCAGCTTATAATGGTTACAAATAAAGCAATAGCATCACAAAT
TTCACAAATAAAGCATTTTTTTCACTGCATTCTAGTTGTGGTTTGTCCAAACTCATCAATGTATCTTATC
ATGTCTGGATCACCGGTTCCGGATACGTATGAATTCTTACTGCAGATCATCCAGGGCGCTGCTTAGGGTG
AGGGTTGCACTTGTCGGTGCTACAGCAGGTCACCTCTTCGTAAGGTTTCTTGCTAGGGCAGGTAGCGGCG
CATCCCAGCTCGACCACCTTGCCTCTGCTGCTACAGAAGGCGTCGCACCACATCTTTCTGTAGCACAGGT
TCTCGCCAGGAGGGCAGGTCACAGCGCTGATAGGGCTGGTGGCGGTGGTGTGGCACACGATGGTGTATCC
CAGGTCCAGGCACACGATTGTCACCACCACCAGGGTCAGCAGCAGGGTCTTCATGGTGGCGGATCCTGCA
AAAAGAACAAGTAGCTTCTCCCTATAGTGAGTCGTATTAGTACTCTTCTATAGTGTCACCTAAATAGGCC
TAGGATGGCTGAACTGTAAAAGAAAGGGAAACTGTTAGAATTGCACTGCTGCCAGGGAGAGGCGTTTCAG
CAAGCATGTGACCATCTGGAGTCAACTTCCTGTTTTGCTCTGCATTCTACAGTCTGACCGCTGGTGGGCG
CTAGTGACAGCGCGCGCCTCAGATATGCCAGACAAAGGAAGTCCCTCTGCATTCTCTCATTATTACCATA
AAAGGCAATGGTTTGAGCCGCTTTGCGGCTGCCGGCGGTGTGGCACTCAGCC
